>Addgene plasmid #124196 | KA1870_pGL4-UBCmin-luc2/Esrrb-B' | addgene full sequence | sequence record 239531 | Addgene NGS Result
TAAGTAATATTAAGGTACGGGAGGTATTGGACAGGCCGCAATAAAATATCTTTATTTTCATTACATCTGT
GTGTTGGTTTTTTGTGTGAATCGATAGTACTAACATACGCTCTCCATCAAAACAAAACGAAACAAAACAA
ACTAGCAAAATAGGCTGTCCCCAGTGCAAGTGCAGGTGCCAGAACATTTCTCTGGCCTAACTGGCCGGTA
CCTGAGCTCGCTAGCCTCGAGGATGGGGCGGTGAACGCCGATGATTATATAAGGACGCGCCGGGTGTGGC
ACAGCTAGTTCCGTCGCAGCCGGGATTTGAATTCCTCGACTCTAGAGGATCTGGCCTCGGCGGCCAAGCT
TGGCAATCCGGTACTGTTGGTAAAGCCACCATGGAAGATGCCAAAAACATTAAGAAGGGCCCAGCGCCAT
TCTACCCACTCGAAGACGGGACCGCCGGCGAGCAGCTGCACAAAGCCATGAAGCGCTACGCCCTGGTGCC
CGGCACCATCGCCTTTACCGACGCACATATCGAGGTGGACATTACCTACGCCGAGTACTTCGAGATGAGC
GTTCGGCTGGCAGAAGCTATGAAGCGCTATGGGCTGAATACAAACCATCGGATCGTGGTGTGCAGCGAGA
ATAGCTTGCAGTTCTTCATGCCCGTGTTGGGTGCCCTGTTCATCGGTGTGGCTGTGGCCCCAGCTAACGA
CATCTACAACGAGCGCGAGCTGCTGAACAGCATGGGCATCAGCCAGCCCACCGTCGTATTCGTGAGCAAG
AAAGGGCTGCAAAAGATCCTCAACGTGCAAAAGAAGCTACCGATCATACAAAAGATCATCATCATGGATA
GCAAGACCGACTACCAGGGCTTCCAAAGCATGTACACCTTCGTGACTTCCCATTTGCCACCCGGCTTCAA
CGAGTACGACTTCGTGCCCGAGAGCTTCGACCGGGACAAAACCATCGCCCTGATCATGAACAGTAGTGGC
AGTACCGGATTGCCCAAGGGCGTAGCCCTACCGCACCGCACCGCTTGTGTCCGATTCAGTCATGCCCGCG
ACCCCATCTTCGGCAACCAGATCATCCCCGACACCGCTATCCTCAGCGTGGTGCCATTTCACCACGGCTT
CGGCATGTTCACCACGCTGGGCTACTTGATCTGCGGCTTTCGGGTCGTGCTCATGTACCGCTTCGAGGAG
GAGCTATTCTTGCGCAGCTTGCAAGACTATAAGATTCAATCTGCCCTGCTGGTGCCCACACTATTTAGCT
TCTTCGCTAAGAGCACTCTCATCGACAAGTACGACCTAAGCAACTTGCACGAGATCGCCAGCGGCGGGGC
GCCGCTCAGCAAGGAGGTAGGTGAGGCCGTGGCCAAACGCTTCCACCTACCAGGCATCCGCCAGGGCTAC
GGCCTGACAGAAACAACCAGCGCCATTCTGATCACCCCCGAAGGGGACGACAAGCCTGGCGCAGTAGGCA
AGGTGGTGCCCTTCTTCGAGGCTAAGGTGGTGGACTTGGACACCGGTAAGACACTGGGTGTGAACCAGCG
CGGCGAGCTGTGCGTCCGTGGCCCCATGATCATGAGCGGCTACGTTAACAACCCCGAGGCTACAAACGCT
CTCATCGACAAGGACGGCTGGCTGCACAGCGGCGACATCGCCTACTGGGACGAGGACGAGCACTTCTTCA
TCGTGGACCGGCTGAAGAGCCTGATCAAATACAAGGGCTACCAGGTAGCCCCAGCCGAACTGGAGAGCAT
CCTGCTGCAACACCCCAACATCTTCGACGCCGGGGTCGCCGGCCTGCCCGACGACGATGCCGGCGAGCTG
CCCGCCGCAGTCGTCGTGCTGGAACACGGTAAAACCATGACCGAGAAGGAGATCGTGGACTATGTGGCCA
GCCAGGTTACAACCGCCAAGAAGCTGCGCGGTGGTGTTGTGTTCGTGGACGAGGTGCCTAAAGGACTGAC
CGGCAAGTTGGACGCCCGCAAGATCCGCGAGATTCTCATTAAGGCCAAGAAGGGCGGCAAGATCGCCGTG
TAATAATTCTAGAGTCGGGGCGGCCGGCCGCTTCGAGCAGACATGATAAGATACATTGATGAGTTTGGAC
AAACCACAACTAGAATGCAGTGAAAAAAATGCTTTATTTGTGAAATTTGTGATGCTATTGCTTTATTTGT
AACCATTATAAGCTGCAATAAACAAGTTAACAACAACAATTGCATTCATTTTATGTTTCAGGTTCAGGGG
GAGGTGTGGGAGGTTTTTTAAAGCAAGTAAAACCTCTACAAATGTGGTAAAATCGATAAGGATCCAGGGA
TAACTCTTTACTGCCACACCCTTTGAAAATGGAGATGTTTACCCCCTCTGTCCCTAGTAGCCCAGACGAG
CCTCAAACTTGGCTGTATAGCTGAGCATGACCTTGAACTGTTGCTCCTTCTGTCCCGGATTCCCAAGGGC
TGGCATTACCGGCTGGTATCACCTGATTTACGAGGTTGCTTTCTTTTGCTGGTGGTATTCAACTGCAAAG
TTGAGCTATCAAGTCATTGGCAAAGAGGACAAAGCCTTTGGATTTGGAGGTGGCCCACGAATTCCACAGA
TCCGGGAAGCACAGGCCCACGTCCTCCACTCCAAAGGATCATTAACAGATCCTGACTGTAGTGGTGCTGA
CGGCAGGGAGTATAGAACCCACAACGTGACCGGAACAAGCCTGTGGTGATTGCCCGGAAAGCAGCCAGGC
CACCTGCAGCATCCCTGCTTCAAGGTCAACTGAAAAGCCTGGGCTCCAGCAGAGTCGACCGATGCCCTTG
AGAGCCTTCAACCCAGTCAGCTCCTTCCGGTGGGCGCGGGGCATGACTATCGTCGCCGCACTTATGACTG
TCTTCTTTATCATGCAACTCGTAGGACAGGTGCCGGCAGCGCTCTTCCGCTTCCTCGCTCACTGACTCGC
TGCGCTCGGTCGTTCGGCTGCGGCGAGCGGTATCAGCTCACTCAAAGGCGGTAATACGGTTATCCACAGA
ATCAGGGGATAACGCAGGAAAGAACATGTGAGCAAAAGGCCAGCAAAAGGCCAGGAACCGTAAAAAGGCC
GCGTTGCTGGCGTTTTTCCATAGGCTCCGCCCCCCTGACGAGCATCACAAAAATCGACGCTCAAGTCAGA
GGTGGCGAAACCCGACAGGACTATAAAGATACCAGGCGTTTCCCCCTGGAAGCTCCCTCGTGCGCTCTCC
TGTTCCGACCCTGCCGCTTACCGGATACCTGTCCGCCTTTCTCCCTTCGGGAAGCGTGGCGCTTTCTCAT
AGCTCACGCTGTAGGTATCTCAGTTCGGTGTAGGTCGTTCGCTCCAAGCTGGGCTGTGTGCACGAACCCC
CCGTTCAGCCCGACCGCTGCGCCTTATCCGGTAACTATCGTCTTGAGTCCAACCCGGTAAGACACGACTT
ATCGCCACTGGCAGCAGCCACTGGTAACAGGATTAGCAGAGCGAGGTATGTAGGCGGTGCTACAGAGTTC
TTGAAGTGGTGGCCTAACTACGGCTACACTAGAAGAACAGTATTTGGTATCTGCGCTCTGCTGAAGCCAG
TTACCTTCGGAAAAAGAGTTGGTAGCTCTTGATCCGGCAAACAAACCACCGCTGGTAGCGGTGGTTTTTT
TGTTTGCAAGCAGCAGATTACGCGCAGAAAAAAAGGATCTCAAGAAGATCCTTTGATCTTTTCTACGGGG
TCTGACGCTCAGTGGAACGAAAACTCACGTTAAGGGATTTTGGTCATGAGATTATCAAAAAGGATCTTCA
CCTAGATCCTTTTAAATTAAAAATGAAGTTTTAAATCAATCTAAAGTATATATGAGTAAACTTGGTCTGA
CAGCGGCCGCAAATGCTAAACCACTGCAGTGGTTACCAGTGCTTGATCAGTGAGGCACCGATCTCAGCGA
TCTGCCTATTTCGTTCGTCCATAGTGGCCTGACTCCCCGTCGTGTAGATCACTACGATTCGTGAGGGCTT
ACCATCAGGCCCCAGCGCAGCAATGATGCCGCGAGAGCCGCGTTCACCGGCCCCCGATTTGTCAGCAATG
AACCAGCCAGCAGGGAGGGCCGAGCGAAGAAGTGGTCCTGCTACTTTGTCCGCCTCCATCCAGTCTATGA
GCTGCTGTCGTGATGCTAGAGTAAGAAGTTCGCCAGTGAGTAGTTTCCGAAGAGTTGTGGCCATTGCTAC
TGGCATCGTGGTATCACGCTCGTCGTTCGGTATGGCTTCGTTCAACTCTGGTTCCCAGCGGTCAAGCCGG
GTCACATGATCACCCATATTATGAAGAAATGCAGTCAGCTCCTTAGGGCCTCCGATCGTTGTCAGAAGTA
AGTTGGCCGCGGTGTTGTCGCTCATGGTAATGGCAGCACTACACAATTCTCTTACCGTCATGCCATCCGT
AAGATGCTTTTCCGTGACCGGCGAGTACTCAACCAAGTCGTTTTGTGAGTAGTGTATACGGCGACCAAGC
TGCTCTTGCCCGGCGTCTATACGGGACAACACCGCGCCACATAGCAGTACTTTGAAAGTGCTCATCATCG
GGAATCGTTCTTCGGGGCGGAAAGACTCAAGGATCTTGCCGCTATTGAGATCCAGTTCGATATAGCCCAC
TCTTGCACCCAGTTGATCTTCAGCATCTTTTACTTTCACCAGCGTTTCGGGGTGTGCAAAAACAGGCAAG
CAAAATGCCGCAAAGAAGGGAATGAGTGCGACACGAAAATGTTGGATGCTCATACTCGTCCTTTTTCAAT
ATTATTGAAGCATTTATCAGGGTTACTAGTACGTCTCTCAAGGATAAG
Features (pLannotate 1.2.2; 10 found; start..end, strand, type, name):
     40..88      +  polyA_signal   poly(A) signal: synthetic polyadenylation signal
    102..193     +  misc_feature   pause site: RNA polymerase II transcriptional pause signal from the human α2 globin gene
    234..309     +  promoter       UbC promoter (fragment): human ubiquitin C promoter
    381..2033    +  CDS            luciferase: firefly luciferase synthetic luc2 version of the luciferase gene
   2077..2198    -  polyA_signal   SV40 poly(A) signal: SV40 polyadenylation signal
   2221..2289    -  CDS            large T antigen (fragment): large T antigen from SV40 (simian virus 40)
   2784..2915    +  CDS            TcR (fragment): tetracycline efflux protein; tet; confers resistance to tetracycline
   3095..3683    -  rep_origin     ori: high-copy-number ColE1/pMB1/pBR322/pUC origin of replication
   3883..4743    -  CDS            AmpR: β-lactamase confers resistance to ampicillin, carbenicillin, and related antibiotics
   4744..4785    -  promoter       AmpR promoter (fragment): bla
