[The description below was written by a language model from this plasmid's Addgene catalogue record and pLannotate feature annotations shown in this document.]
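Description:
KA1870_pGL4-UBCmin-luc2/Esrrb-B' is a firefly luciferase reporter plasmid built on the pGL4-UBCmin-luc2 backbone and designed to measure the activity of a mouse Esrrb enhancer element in transfected mammalian cells. It is maintained in E. coli as a high-copy plasmid through a ColE1/pUC-type origin and selected with ampicillin via the β-lactamase gene and its bla promoter.

The reporter unit consists of a short fragment of the human ubiquitin C promoter (the "UBCmin" minimal promoter) placed upstream of the synthetic, codon-optimised luc2 luciferase coding sequence, followed by an SV40 polyadenylation region (the annotated large T antigen fragment is simply part of that SV40 late poly(A) segment). Upstream of the promoter lie a synthetic poly(A) signal and the RNA polymerase II transcriptional pause site from the human α2 globin gene. These are standard pGL4 elements that block read-through transcription from the backbone and so keep background signal low. A minimal promoter of this kind gives little expression by itself, so luciferase output depends mainly on the linked enhancer.

The Esrrb enhancer itself is not annotated in the feature table, and the cloning sites are recorded as unknown. Its position therefore cannot be stated with certainty, although there is an unannotated stretch between the SV40 poly(A) region and the origin, where only a small tetracycline-resistance fragment is called. The meaning of the "B'" designation is also not explained in the record. It presumably marks a particular enhancer region or variant. The associated work concerns Esrrb and enhancer activation during reprogramming to naive pluripotency, consistent with use in enhancer activity assays.
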