Addgene plasmid #124196: KA1870_pGL4-UBCmin-luc2/Esrrb-B'
Purpose: Luciferase reporter driven by the Esrrb enhancer
Depositing lab: Hans Schöler. Publication: Esrrb Unlocks Silenced Enhancers for Reprogramming to Naive Pluripotency. Adachi K, Kopp W, Wu G, Heising S, Greber B, Stehling M, Arauzo-Bravo MJ, Boerno ST, Timmermann B, Vingron M, Scholer HR. Cell Stem Cell. 2018 Aug 2;23(2):266-275.e6. doi: 10.1016/j.stem.2018.05.020. Epub 2018 Jun 14. PubMed 29910149.
Backbone
  Vector backbone: pGL4-UBCmin-luc2
  Vector type: Luciferase
Growth in bacteria
  Bacterial resistance: Ampicillin, 100 μg/mL
  Growth temperature: 37°C
  Growth strain: DH5alpha
  Copy number: High Copy
Gene/Insert
  Gene/Insert name: Esrrb enhancer
  Species: M. musculus (mouse)
  Promoter: UBCmin
  Cloning method: Restriction Enzyme; 5′ cloning site Unknown (unknown if destroyed)
Terms and licenses: Academic/Nonprofit Terms; Industry Terms: Not Available to Industry
How to cite: KA1870_pGL4-UBCmin-luc2/Esrrb-B' was a gift from Hans Schöler (Addgene plasmid # 124196 ; http://n2t.net/addgene:124196 ; RRID:Addgene_124196)
